Addgene plasmid #229429: sgMST1/2-1
Purpose: knockout of MST1 and MST2
Depositing lab: Christopher Vakoc. Depositing organization: Cold Spring Harbor Laboratory. Publication: MARK2/MARK3 kinases are catalytic co-dependencies of YAP/TAZ in human cancer. Klingbeil O, Skopelitis D, Tonelli C, Yoshimoto T, Alpsoy A, Panepinto MC, Minicozzi F, Merrill JR, Cafiero AM, Aggarwal D, Russo S, Ha T, Demerdash OE, Wee TL, Spector DL, Lyons SK, Tuveson DA, Cifani P, Vakoc CR. Cancer Discov. 2024 Jul 26. doi: 10.1158/2159-8290.CD-23-1529. PubMed 39058094.
Backbone
  Vector backbone: LentiVi
  Vector type: Mammalian Expression, Lentiviral, CRISPR
  Selectable markers: Blasticidin ; GFP-P2A-BlastR
Growth in bacteria
  Bacterial resistance: Ampicillin, 100 μg/mL
  Growth temperature: 37°C
  Growth strain: NEB Stable
  Copy number: High Copy
Gene/Insert
  Gene/Insert name: sgMST1/2-1
  gRNA/shRNA sequence: TCTTAGAGAAACTTGGAGA;GATGTATATCAGCATAAGG
  Species: H. sapiens (human)
  Entrez Gene: MST1 (a.k.a. D3F15S2, DNF15S2, HGFL, MSP, NF15S2); STK3 (a.k.a. KRS1, MST2)
  Promoter: hU6;bU6;EFS
  Cloning method: Gibson Cloning
Terms and licenses: Academic/Nonprofit Terms; Industry Terms: Not Available to Industry
How to cite: sgMST1/2-1 was a gift from Christopher Vakoc (Addgene plasmid # 229429 ; http://n2t.net/addgene:229429 ; RRID:Addgene_229429)
