[The description below was written by a language model from this plasmid's Addgene catalogue record and pLannotate feature annotations shown in this document.]
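Description:
sgMST1/2-1 is a third-generation, self-inactivating lentiviral CRISPR guide vector built on the LentiVi backbone and designed to knock out the human Hippo-pathway kinases MST1 and MST2 together. It carries two single-guide RNA cassettes in tandem. The catalogue lists a human U6 and a bovine U6 promoter for them. The feature table annotates one U6 promoter followed by two separate Streptococcus pyogenes tracrRNA scaffold fragments, consistent with a dual-guide layout, although the second Pol III promoter was not picked up by the annotation. No Cas9 coding sequence is annotated, so the nuclease must be supplied separately in the target cells. The Entrez link for "MST1" points to the macrophage-stimulating protein gene, whereas MST2 is linked to STK3. The record does not clarify whether the first guide is actually aimed at the kinase commonly called MST1.

Downstream of a cPPT/CTS element, an EF-1α core (EFS) promoter drives the selection cassette, followed by a WPRE to enhance transcript expression. The catalogue describes this marker as GFP-P2A-BlastR, but the sequenced record shows only the bsr blasticidin deaminase directly after the promoter, with no room for GFP, so blasticidin selection is the supported marker. The viral frame comprises an RSV promoter fused to a truncated 5' LTR, the HIV-1 Ψ packaging signal with a gag fragment, the RRE, and a ΔU3 3' LTR, so packaging functions must be provided in trans. In bacteria the plasmid replicates from a high-copy ColE1/pUC origin under ampicillin selection. It also contains f1 and SV40 origins. It was deposited with a study of YAP/TAZ dependencies in human cancer.
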