Features (pLannotate 1.2.2; 28 found; start..end, strand, type, name):
      5..231     +  promoter       RSV promoter: Rous sarcoma virus enhancer/promoter
    232..412     +  LTR            5' LTR (truncated): truncated 5' long terminal repeat (LTR) from HIV-1
    459..584     +  misc_feature   HIV-1 Ψ: packaging signal of human immunodeficiency virus type 1
    568..931     +  CDS            HIV-1 gag (fragment): gag protein from human immunodeficiency virus 1; gag
   1077..1310    +  misc_feature   RRE: The Rev response element (RRE) of HIV-1 allows for Rev-dependent mRNA export from the nucleus to the cytoplasm.
   1687..1713    +  CDS            Rev (fragment): human immunodeficiency virus 1 (HIV-1) Rev protein; rev; enhances nuclear export of unspliced and incompletely spliced viral mRNAs
   1717..1957    +  promoter       U6 promoter: RNA polymerase III promoter for human U6 snRNA
   2010..2048    +  misc_RNA       tracrRNA (fragment): trans-activating CRISPR RNA for the Streptococcus pyogenes CRISPR/Cas9 system
   2420..2463    +  misc_RNA       tracrRNA (fragment): trans-activating CRISPR RNA for the Streptococcus pyogenes CRISPR/Cas9 system
   2546..2663    +  misc_feature   cPPT/CTS: central polypurine tract and central termination sequence of HIV-1
   2732..2943    +  promoter       EF-1α core promoter: core promoter for human elongation factor EF-1α
   2972..3391    +  CDS            bsr: BSR_BACCE - Experimental evidence at protein level: Swiss-Prot protein existence level 1. Catalyzes the deamination of the cytosine moiety of the antibiotics blasticidin S, cytomycin and acetylblasticidin S. From Bacillus cereus.
   3420..4008    +  misc_feature   WPRE: woodchuck hepatitis virus posttranscriptional regulatory element
   4059..4078    +  misc_feature   cPPT/CTS (fragment): central polypurine tract and central termination sequence of HIV-1
   4080..4313    +  LTR            3' LTR (ΔU3): self-inactivating 3' long terminal repeat (LTR) from HIV-1
   4391..4512    +  polyA_signal   SV40 poly(A) signal: SV40 polyadenylation signal
   4552..4687    +  rep_origin     SV40 ori: SV40 origin of replication
   4708..4726    -  promoter       T7 promoter: promoter for bacteriophage T7 RNA polymerase
   4734..4889    +  CDS            lacZα (fragment): LacZα fragment of β-galactosidase; lacZ fragment
   4894..5322    +  rep_origin     f1 ori (sequence partly withheld): f1 bacteriophage origin of replication; arrow indicates direction of (+) strand synthesis
   5375..5479    +  promoter       AmpR promoter: bla
   5480..6340    +  CDS            AmpR: β-lactamase; bla; confers resistance to ampicillin, carbenicillin, and related antibiotics
   6511..7099    +  rep_origin     ori: high-copy-number ColE1/pMB1/pBR322/pUC origin of replication
   7282..7374    +  CDS            lacI (fragment): lac repressor; lacI; The lac repressor binds to the lac operator to inhibit transcription in E. coli. This inhibition can be relieved by adding lactose or isopropyl-β-D-thiogalactopyranoside (IPTG).
   7387..7408    +  protein_bind   CAP binding site: CAP binding activates transcription in the presence of cAMP. E. coli catabolite activator protein
   7423..7453    +  promoter       lac promoter: promoter for the E. coli lac operon
   7461..7477    +  protein_bind   lac operator: The lac repressor binds to the lac operator to inhibit transcription in E. coli. This inhibition can be relieved by adding lactose or isopropyl-β-D-thiogalactopyranoside (IPTG). lac repressor encoded by lacI
   7522..7540    +  promoter       T3 promoter: promoter for bacteriophage T3 RNA polymerase
>Addgene plasmid #229429 | sgMST1/2-1 | addgene full sequence | sequence record 456434 | Addgene NGS Result
TTAATGTAGTCTTATGCAATACTCTTGTAGTCTTGCAACATGGTAACGATGAGTTAGCAACATGCCTTAC
AAGGAGAGAAAAAGCACCGTGCATGCCGATTGGTGGAAGTAAGGTGGTACGATCGTGCCTTATTAGGAAG
GCAACAGACGGGTCTGACATGGATTGGACGAACCACTGAATTGCCGCATTGCAGAGATATTGTATTTAAG
TGCCTAGCTCGATACATAAACGGGTCTCTCTGGTTAGACCAGATCTGAGCCTGGGAGCTCTCTGGCTAAC
TAGGGAACCCACTGCTTAAGCCTCAATAAAGCTTGCCTTGAGTGCTTCAAGTAGTGTGTGCCCGTCTGTT
GTGTGACTCTGGTAACTAGAGATCCCTCAGACCCTTTTAGTCAGTGTGGAAAATCTCTAGCAGTGGCGCC
CGAACAGGGACTTGAAAGCGAAAGGGAAACCAGAGGAGCTCTCTCGACGCAGGACTCGGCTTGCTGAAGC
GCGCACGGCAAGAGGCGAGGGGCGGCGACTGGTGAGTACGCCAAAAATTTTGACTAGCGGAGGCTAGAAG
GAGAGAGATGGGTGCGAGAGCGTCAGTATTAAGCGGGGGAGAATTAGATCGCGATGGGAAAAAATTCGGT
TAAGGCCAGGGGGAAAGAAAAAATATAAATTAAAACATATAGTATGGGCAAGCAGGGAGCTAGAACGATT
CGCAGTTAATCCTGGCCTGTTAGAAACATCAGAAGGCTGTAGACAAATACTGGGACAGCTACAACCATCC
CTTCAGACAGGATCAGAAGAACTTAGATCATTATATAATACAGTAGCAACCCTCTATTGTGTGCATCAAA
GGATAGAGATAAAAGACACCAAGGAAGCTTTAGACAAGATAGAGGAAGAGCAAAACAAAAGTAAGACCAC
CGCACAGCAAGCGGCCGCTGATCTTCAGACCTGGAGGAGGAGATATGAGGGACAATTGGAGAAGTGAATT
ATATAAATATAAAGTAGTAAAAATTGAACCATTAGGAGTAGCACCCACCAAGGCAAAGAGAAGAGTGGTG
CAGAGAGAAAAAAGAGCAGTGGGAATAGGAGCTTTGTTCCTTGGGTTCTTGGGAGCAGCAGGAAGCACTA
TGGGCGCAGCGTCAATGACGCTGACGGTACAGGCCAGACAATTATTGTCTGGTATAGTGCAGCAGCAGAA
CAATTTGCTGAGGGCTATTGAGGCGCAACAGCATCTGTTGCAACTCACAGTCTGGGGCATCAAGCAGCTC
CAGGCAAGAATCCTGGCTGTGGAAAGATACCTAAAGGATCAACAGCTCCTGGGGATTTGGGGTTGCTCTG
GAAAACTCATTTGCACCACTGCTGTGCCTTGGAATGCTAGTTGGAGTAATAAATCTCTGGAACAGATTTG
GAATCACACGACCTGGATGGAGTGGGACAGAGAAATTAACAATTACACAAGCTTAATACACTCCTTAATT
GAAGAATCGCAAAACCAGCAAGAAAAGAATGAACAAGAATTATTGGAATTAGATAAATGGGCAAGTTTGT
GGAATTGGTTTAACATAACAAATTGGCTGTGGTATATAAAATTATTCATAATGATAGTAGGAGGCTTGGT
AGGTTTAAGAATAGTTTTTGCTGTACTTTCTATAGTGAATAGAGTTAGGCAGGGATATTCACCATTATCG
TTTCAGACCCACCTCCCAACCCCGAGGGGACCCAGAGAGGGCCTATTTCCCATGATTCCTTCATATTTGC
ATATACGATACAAGGCTGTTAGAGAGATAATTAGAATTAATTTGACTGTAAACACAAAGATATTAGTACA
AAATACGTGACGTAGAAAGTAATAATTTCTTGGGTAGTTTGCAGTTTTAAAATTATGTTTTAAAATGGAC
TATCATATGCTTACCGTAACTTGAAAGTATTTCGATTTCTTGGCTTTATATATCTTGTGGAAAGGACGAA
ACACCGATACACCGAGATATCAAGGCGTTTCAGAGCTATGCACAAGAGTGCATAGCAAGTTGAAATAAGG
CTAGTCCGTTATCAACTTTGCTGGAAACAGCAAAGTGGCACCGAGTCGGTGCTTTTTTTGCGTGACCGAG
CTTGTCTGCCCGCGCAGTCCACTAGACAGACGCGCAGAGGTCGGGCGGGCCTAGGGCCAATTTCCCATGG
TTCCCTTCATTTGCATATATGATGTAATAAGGTTATGGAGACTATTAAACTTAGCCCTAATCAAACTATA
TGATGATAATGTGTGTGGTACAAAAGGTCATAACTTATTATATACTTTGAAACTTAAAAAAGGGTTACAG
TTTAGTCACCATAACTGTAAAATTTTTTCTATTCTTAGCTTTATATAGTTCTTGAGAGGCCATGTTTATC
GAGTACTCCATAACAATCCAGGTTTAAGAGCTATGCTGGAAACAGCATAGCAAGTTTAAATAAGGCTAGT
CCGTTATCAACTTTGCTGGAAACAGCAAAGTGGCACCGAGTCGGTGCTTTTTTTGAATTCTAGATCTTGA
GACAAATGGCAGTATTCATCCACAATTTTAAAAGAAAAGGGGGGATTGGGGGGTACAGTGCAGGGGAAAG
AATAGTAGACATAATAGCAACAGACATACAAACTAAAGAATTACAAAAACAAATTACAAAAATTCAAAAT
TTTCGGGTTTATTACAGGGACAGCAGAGATCCACTTTGGCGCCGGCTCGAGTGGCTCCGGTGCCCGTCAG
TGGGCAGAGCGCACATCGCCCACAGTCCCCGAGAAGTTGGGGGGAGGGGTCGGCAATTGAACCGGTGCCT
AGAGAAGGTGGCGCGGGGTAAACTGGGAAAGTGATGTCGTGTACTGGCTCCGCCTTTTTCCCGAGGGTGG
GGGAGAACCGTATATAAGTGCAGTAGTCGCCGTGAACGTTCTTTTTCGCAACGGGTTTGCCGCCAGAACA
CAGGTGTCGTGACGCGGGATCCGCCACCATGATGAAGACCTTCAACATCTCTCAGCAGGACCTTGAGCTG
GTGGAAGTTGCCACTGAGAAAATCACCATGCTCTATGAGGACAACAAGCACCATGTTGGTGCTGCCATCA
GGACCAAGACAGGAGAAATCATCTCTGCTGTCCACATTGAAGCCTACATTGGCAGGGTCACTGTGTGTGC
AGAGGCCATTGCCATTGGGTCTGCAGTCTCCAATGGGCAGAAGGACTTTGACACCATTGTGGCTGTGAGG
CACCCCTACAGTGATGAGGTGGACAGGTCCATCAGAGTGGTGTCCCCCTGTGGCATGTGCAGGGAGCTCA
TCTCAGACTATGCCCCTGATTGCTTTGTTCTGATTGAGATGAATGGCAAGCTGGTCAAGACAACCATTGA
GGAGCTGATTCCACTGAAATACACCAGAAACTAATGTACAAGTAGCGCGTTAAGTCGACAATCAACCTCT
GGATTACAAAATTTGTGAAAGATTGACTGGTATTCTTAACTATGTTGCTCCTTTTACGCTATGTGGATAC
GCTGCTTTAATGCCTTTGTATCATGCTATTGCTTCCCGTATGGCTTTCATTTTCTCCTCCTTGTATAAAT
CCTGGTTGCTGTCTCTTTATGAGGAGTTGTGGCCCGTTGTCAGGCAACGTGGCGTGGTGTGCACTGTGTT
TGCTGACGCAACCCCCACTGGTTGGGGCATTGCCACCACCTGTCAGCTCCTTTCCGGGACTTTCGCTTTC
CCCCTCCCTATTGCCACGGCGGAACTCATCGCCGCCTGCCTTGCCCGCTGCTGGACAGGGGCTCGGCTGT
TGGGCACTGACAATTCCGTGGTGTTGTCGGGGAAATCATCGTCCTTTCCTTGGCTGCTCGCCTGTGTTGC
CACCTGGATTCTGCGCGGGACGTCCTTCTGCTACGTCCCTTCGGCCCTCAATCCAGCGGACCTTCCTTCC
CGCGGCCTGCTGCCGGCTCTGCGGCCTCTTCCGCGTCTTCGCCTTCGCCCTCAGACGAGTCGGATCTCCC
TTTGGGCCGCCTCCCCGCGTCGACTTTAAGACCAATGACTTACAAGGCAGCTGTAGATCTTAGCCACTTT
TTAAAAGAAAAGGGGGGACTGGAAGGGCTAATTCACTCCCAACGAAGACAAGATCTGCTTTTTGCTTGTA
CTGGGTCTCTCTGGTTAGACCAGATCTGAGCCTGGGAGCTCTCTGGCTAACTAGGGAACCCACTGCTTAA
GCCTCAATAAAGCTTGCCTTGAGTGCTTCAAGTAGTGTGTGCCCGTCTGTTGTGTGACTCTGGTAACTAG
AGATCCCTCAGACCCTTTTAGTCAGTGTGGAAAATCTCTAGCAGTACGTATAGTAGTTCATGTCATCTTA
TTATTCAGTATTTATAACTTGCAAAGAAATGAATATCAGAGAGTGAGAGGAACTTGTTTATTGCAGCTTA
TAATGGTTACAAATAAAGCAATAGCATCACAAATTTCACAAATAAAGCATTTTTTTCACTGCATTCTAGT
TGTGGTTTGTCCAAACTCATCAATGTATCTTATCATGTCTGGCTCTAGCTATCCCGCCCCTAACTCCGCC
CATCCCGCCCCTAACTCCGCCCAGTTCCGCCCATTCTCCGCCCCATGGCTGACTAATTTTTTTTATTTAT
GCAGAGGCCGAGGCCGCCTCGGCCTCTGAGCTATTCCAGAAGTAGTGAGGAGGCTTTTTTGGAGGCCTAG
GGACGTACCCAATTCGCCCTATAGTGAGTCGTATTACGCGCGCTCACTGGCCGTCGTTTTACAACGTCGT
GACTGGGAAAACCCTGGCGTTACCCAACTTAATCGCCTTGCAGCACATCCCCCTTTCGCCAGCTGGCGTA
ATAGCGAAGAGGCCCGCACCGATCGCCCTTCCCAACAGTTGCGCAGCCTGAATGGCGAATGGG
[124 nt withheld, positions 4894-5017]
C
[91 nt withheld, positions 5019-5109]
A
[49 nt withheld, positions 5111-5159]
CCTTTGACGTTGGAGTCCACGTTCTTT
[37 nt withheld, positions 5187-5223]
ACCCTATCTCGGTCTATTCTTTTGATTTATAAGGGATTTTGCCGATTTCGGCCTATTGGTTAAAAAATGA
GCTGATTTAACAAAAATTTAACGCGAATTTTAACAAAATATTAACGCTTACAATTTAGGTGGCACTTTTC
GGGGAAATGTGCGCGGAACCCCTATTTGTTTATTTTTCTAAATACATTCAAATATGTATCCGCTCATGAG
ACAATAACCCTGATAAATGCTTCAATAATATTGAAAAAGGAAGAGTATGAGTATTCAACATTTCCGTGTC
GCCCTTATTCCCTTTTTTGCGGCATTTTGCCTTCCTGTTTTTGCTCACCCAGAAACGCTGGTGAAAGTAA
AAGATGCTGAAGATCAGTTGGGTGCACGAGTGGGTTACATCGAACTGGATCTCAACAGCGGTAAGATCCT
TGAGAGTTTTCGCCCCGAAGAACGTTTTCCAATGATGAGCACTTTTAAAGTTCTGCTATGTGGCGCGGTA
TTATCCCGTATTGACGCCGGGCAAGAGCAACTCGGTCGCCGCATACACTATTCTCAGAATGACTTGGTTG
AGTACTCACCAGTCACAGAAAAGCATCTTACGGATGGCATGACAGTAAGAGAATTATGCAGTGCTGCCAT
AACCATGAGTGATAACACTGCGGCCAACTTACTTCTGACAACGATCGGAGGACCGAAGGAGCTAACCGCT
TTTTTGCACAACATGGGGGATCATGTAACTCGCCTTGATCGTTGGGAACCGGAGCTGAATGAAGCCATAC
CAAACGACGAGCGTGACACCACGATGCCTGTAGCAATGGCAACAACGTTGCGCAAACTATTAACTGGCGA
ACTACTTACTCTAGCTTCCCGGCAACAATTAATAGACTGGATGGAGGCGGATAAAGTTGCAGGACCACTT
CTGCGCTCGGCCCTTCCGGCTGGCTGGTTTATTGCTGATAAATCTGGAGCCGGTGAGCGTGGGTCTCGCG
GTATCATTGCAGCACTGGGGCCAGATGGTAAGCCCTCCCGTATCGTAGTTATCTACACGACGGGGAGTCA
GGCAACTATGGATGAACGAAATAGACAGATCGCTGAGATAGGTGCCTCACTGATTAAGCATTGGTAACTG
TCAGACCAAGTTTACTCATATATACTTTAGATTGATTTAAAACTTCATTTTTAATTTAAAAGGATCTAGG
TGAAGATCCTTTTTGATAATCTCATGACCAAAATCCCTTAACGTGAGTTTTCGTTCCACTGAGCGTCAGA
CCCCGTAGAAAAGATCAAAGGATCTTCTTGAGATCCTTTTTTTCTGCGCGTAATCTGCTGCTTGCAAACA
AAAAAACCACCGCTACCAGCGGTGGTTTGTTTGCCGGATCAAGAGCTACCAACTCTTTTTCCGAAGGTAA
CTGGCTTCAGCAGAGCGCAGATACCAAATACTGTTCTTCTAGTGTAGCCGTAGTTAGGCCACCACTTCAA
GAACTCTGTAGCACCGCCTACATACCTCGCTCTGCTAATCCTGTTACCAGTGGCTGCTGCCAGTGGCGAT
AAGTCGTGTCTTACCGGGTTGGACTCAAGACGATAGTTACCGGATAAGGCGCAGCGGTCGGGCTGAACGG
GGGGTTCGTGCACACAGCCCAGCTTGGAGCGAACGACCTACACCGAACTGAGATACCTACAGCGTGAGCT
ATGAGAAAGCGCCACGCTTCCCGAAGGGAGAAAGGCGGACAGGTATCCGGTAAGCGGCAGGGTCGGAACA
GGAGAGCGCACGAGGGAGCTTCCAGGGGGAAACGCCTGGTATCTTTATAGTCCTGTCGGGTTTCGCCACC
TCTGACTTGAGCGTCGATTTTTGTGATGCTCGTCAGGGGGGCGGAGCCTATGGAAAAACGCCAGCAACGC
GGCCTTTTTACGGTTCCTGGCCTTTTGCTGGCCTTTTGCTCACATGTTCTTTCCTGCGTTATCCCCTGAT
TCTGTGGATAACCGTATTACCGCCTTTGAGTGAGCTGATACCGCTCGCCGCAGCCGAACGACCGAGCGCA
GCGAGTCAGTGAGCGAGGAAGCGGAAGAGCGCCCAATACGCAAACCGCCTCTCCCCGCGCGTTGGCCGAT
TCATTAATGCAGCTGGCACGACAGGTTTCCCGACTGGAAAGCGGGCAGTGAGCGCAACGCAATTAATGTG
AGTTAGCTCACTCATTAGGCACCCCAGGCTTTACACTTTATGCTTCCGGCTCGTATGTTGTGTGGAATTG
TGAGCGGATAACAATTTCACACAGGAAACAGCTATGACCATGATTACGCCAAGCGCGCAATTAACCCTCA
CTAAAGGGAACAAAAGCTGGAGCTGCAAGC
